Addgene plasmid #61513: Tom20-mChF-AIP(TA)
Purpose: Expression of human FK506 binding protein 1A (FKBP1A) tagged with mCherry, Tom20, and AIP with TA mutation
Depositing lab: Takanari Inoue. Depositing organization: Johns Hopkins University and School of Medicine. Publication: Compartmentalized AMPK signaling illuminated by genetically encoded molecular sensors and actuators. Miyamoto T, Rho E, Sample V, Akano H, Magari M, Ueno T, Gorshkov K, Chen M, Tokumitsu H, Zhang J, Inoue T. Cell Rep. 2015 Apr 28;11(4):657-70. doi: 10.1016/j.celrep.2015.03.057. Epub 2015 Apr 16. PubMed 25892241.
Backbone
  Vector backbone: C1
  Vector type: Mammalian Expression
  Selectable markers: Neomycin (select with G418)
Growth in bacteria
  Bacterial resistance: Kanamycin, 50 μg/mL
  Growth temperature: 37°C
  Growth strain: DH5alpha
  Copy number: Unknown
Gene/Insert
  Gene/Insert name: FK506 binding protein 1A
  Species: H. sapiens (human)
  Entrez Gene: FKBP1A (a.k.a. FKBP-12, FKBP-1A, FKBP1, FKBP12, PKC12, PKCI2, PPIASE)
  Promoter: CMV
  Tag / fusion protein: mCherry (N terminal on insert); Tom20 (N terminal on insert); AIP with TA mutation (see comments) (C terminal on insert)
  Cloning method: Unknown
  Sequencing primers: 5′ CMV Forward; 3′ SV40 poly A Reverse
Terms and licenses: Academic/Nonprofit Terms; Industry Terms: Not Available to Industry
Depositor comments: T429A in AIP following (in-frame with) FKBP caused by GA mismatch at 1313 bp and TC mismatch at 1315 bp in Author's partial sequence (please refer to Tom20-mChF-AIP for comparison).
How to cite: Tom20-mChF-AIP(TA) was a gift from Takanari Inoue (Addgene plasmid # 61513 ; http://n2t.net/addgene:61513 ; RRID:Addgene_61513)
