[The description below was written by a language model from this plasmid's Addgene catalogue record.]
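Description:
Tom20-mChF-AIP(TA) is a mammalian expression plasmid built on a C1-type backbone, in which a CMV promoter drives a multi-part fusion protein. It is propagated in E. coli under kanamycin selection, and the backbone carries a neomycin resistance marker that allows G418 selection of transfected mammalian cells. The listed sequencing primers point to an SV40 polyadenylation signal downstream of the insert. The record gives no feature table, and the copy number and cloning method are recorded as unknown.

The central insert is human FK506 binding protein 1A (FKBP1A, also known as FKBP12). Tom20 and mCherry are both recorded as N-terminal to FKBP, the name suggesting the order Tom20, mCherry, FKBP, and a peptide called AIP follows in frame at the C terminus. Tom20 is a mitochondrial outer membrane protein whose sequence is commonly used to anchor fusions on the cytosolic face of mitochondria, and mCherry provides red fluorescence to confirm expression and localization. FKBP is widely used as one half of a rapamycin-inducible dimerization pair, although the record does not say how it is used here. AIP is not defined in the record; the associated publication concerns genetically encoded sensors and actuators for compartmentalized AMPK signaling, so it is plausibly an AMPK-directed peptide.

The "TA" variant carries a threonine-to-alanine substitution (noted as T429A) within AIP, caused by two nucleotide changes relative to the parental Tom20-mChF-AIP construct. The record does not state its purpose, but it most likely serves as a mutant comparison to the parental plasmid in studies of AMPK activity at mitochondria.
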