>Addgene plasmid #61513 | Tom20-mChF-AIP(TA) | depositor partial sequence | sequence record 100244 | Author's partial sequence
CGCTAGCGCTACCGGTGAATTCGCCACCATGGTGGGTCGGAACAGCGCCATCGCCGCGGGCGTGTGCGGT
GCCCTCTTCATAGGGTACTGCATCTACTTTGACCGCAAAAGACGAAGTGACCCCAACTTCGGATCCGGAG
CAAGTGGAATGGTGAGCAAGGGCGAGGAGGATAACATGGCCATCATCAAGGAGTTCATGCGCTTCAAGGT
GCACATGGAGGGCTCCGTGAACGGCCACGAGTTCGAGATCGAGGGCGAGGGCGAGGGCCGCCCCTACGAG
GGCACCCAGACCGCCAAGCTGAAGGTGACCAAGGGTGGCCCCCTGCCCTTCGCCTGGGACATCCTGTCCC
CTCAGTTCATGTACGGCTCCAAGGCCTACGTGAAGCACCCCGCCGACATCCCCGACTACTTGAAGCTGTC
CTTCCCCGAGGGCTTCAAGTGGGAGCGCGTGATGAACTTCGAGGACGGCGGCGTGGTGACCGTGACCCAG
GACTCCTCCCTGCAGGACGGCGAGTTCATCTACAAGGTGAAGCTGCGCGGCACCAACTTCCCCTCCGACG
GCCCCGTAATGCAGAAGAAGACCATGGGCTGGGAGGCCTCCTCCGAGCGGATGTACCCCGAGGACGGCGC
CCTGAAGGGCGAGATCAAGCAGAGGCTGAAGCTGAAGGACGGCGGCCACTACGACGCTGAGGTCAAGACC
ACCTACAAGGCCAAGAAGCCCGTGCAGCTGCCCGGCGCCTACAACGTCAACATCAAGTTGGACATCACCT
CCCACAACGAGGACTACACCATCGTGGAACAGTACGAACGCGCCGAGGGCCGCCACTCCACCGGCGGCAT
GGACGAACTGTACAAGAGTGCTGGTGGTGGAGTGCAGGTGGAAACCATCTCCCCAGGAGACGGGCGCACC
TTCCCCAAGCGCGGCCAGACCTGCGTGGTGCACTACACCGGGATGCTTGAAGATGGAAAGAAATTTGATT
CCTCCCGGGACAGAAACAAGCCCTTTAAGTTTATGCTAGGCAAGCAGGAGGTGATCCGAGGCTGGGAAGA
AGGGGTTGCCCAGATGAGTGTGGGTCAGAGAGCCAAACTGACTATATCTCCAGATTATGCCTATGGTGCC
ACTGGGCACCCAGGCATCATCCCACCACATGCCACTCTCGTCTTCGATGTGGAGCTTCTAAAACTGGAAA
GTGCTGGTGGTAGTGCTGGTGGTAGTGCTGGTGGTAGTGCTGGTGGTAGTGCTGGTGGTCCTCGAGCTCA
AGCTTCGAATTCAGGATCAGGAGAGGGATCAACCAAGATGAGAAGAGTGGCTGCCCTGGTGGACCTTGGA
ACCGGAGGATCAGAGCTCTGACTGCAGGGATCC
