>Addgene plasmid #61513 | Tom20-mChF-AIP(TA) | addgene partial sequence | sequence record 101069 | CMV-F 5'-CGCAAATGGGCGGTAGGCGTG-3'
GTGAACCGTCAGATCCGCTAGCGCTACCGGTGAATTCGCCACCATGGTGGGTCGGAACAGCGCCATCGCC
GCGGGCGTGTGCGGTGCCCTCTTCATAGGGTACTGCATCTACTTTGACCGCAAAAGACGAAGTGACCCCA
ACTTCGGATCCGGAGCAAGTGGAATGGTGAGCAAGGGCGAGGAGGATAACATGGCCATCATCAAGGAGTT
CATGCGCTTCAAGGTGCACATGGAGGGCTCCGTGAACGGCCACGAGTTCGAGATCGAGGGCGAGGGCGAG
GGCCGCCCCTACGAGGGCACCCAGACCGCCAAGCTGAAGGTGACCAAGGGTGGCCCCCTGCCCTTCGCCT
GGGACATCCTGTCCCCTCAGTTCATGTACGGCTCCAAGGCCTACGTGAAGCACCCCGCCGACATCCCCGA
CTACTTGAAGCTGTCCTTCCCCGAGGGCTTCAAGTGGGAGCGCGTGATGAACTTCGAGGACGGCGGCGTG
GTGACCGTGACCCAGGACTCCTCCCTGCAGGACGGCGAGTTCATCTACAAGGTGAAGCTGCGCGGCACCA
ACTTCCCCTCCGACGGCCCCGTAATGCAGAAGAAGACCATGGGCTGGGAGGCCTCCTCCGAGCGGATGTA
CCCCGAGGACGGCGCCCTGAAGGGCGAGATCAAGCAGAGGCTGAAGCTGAAGGACGGCGGCCACTACGAC
GCTGAGGTCAAGACCACCTACAAGGCCAAGAAGCCCGTGCAGCTGCCCGGCGCCTACAACGTCAACATCA
AGTTGGACATCACCTCCCACAACGAGGACTACACCATCGTGGAACAGTACGAACGCGCCGA
