>Addgene plasmid #61513 | Tom20-mChF-AIP(TA) | addgene partial sequence | sequence record 101070 | SV40pA-R 5'-GAAATTTGTGATGCTATTGC-3'
CGAGATCAAGCAGAGGCTGAAGCTGAAGGACGGCGGCCACTACGACGCTGAGGTCAAGACCACCTACAAG
GCCAAGAAGCCCGTGCAGCTGCCCGGCGCCTACAACGTCAACATCAAGTTGGACATCACCTCCCACAACG
AGGACTACACCATCGTGGAACAGTACGAACGCGCCGAGGGCCGCCACTCCACCGGCGGCATGGACGAACT
GTACAAGAGTGCTGGTGGTGGAGTGCAGGTGGAAACCATCTCCCCAGGAGACGGGCGCACCTTCCCCAAG
CGCGGCCAGACCTGCGTGGTGCACTACACCGGGATGCTTGAAGATGGAAAGAAATTTGATTCCTCCCGGG
ACAGAAACAAGCCCTTTAAGTTTATGCTAGGCAAGCAGGAGGTGATCCGAGGCTGGGAAGAAGGGGTTGC
CCAGATGAGTGTGGGTCAGAGAGCCAAACTGACTATATCTCCAGATTATGCCTATGGTGCCACTGGGCAC
CCAGGCATCATCCCACCACATGCCACTCTCGTCTTCGATGTGGAGCTTCTAAAACTGGAAAGTGCTGGTG
GTAGTGCTGGTGGTAGTGCTGGTGGTAGTGCTGGTGGTAGTGCTGGTGGTCCTCGAGCTCAAGCTTCGAA
TTCAGGATCAGGAGAGGGATCAACCAAGATGAGAAGAGTGGCTGCCCTGGTGGACCTTGGAACCGGAGGA
TCAGAGCTCTGACTGCAGGGATCCACCGGATCTAGATAACTGATCATAATCAGCCATACCACATTTGTAG
AGGTTTTACTTGCTTTAAAAAACCTCCCACACCTCCCCCTGAACCTGAAACATAAAATGAATGC
