>Addgene plasmid #61513 | Tom20-mChF-AIP(TA) | addgene partial sequence | sequence record 101071 | mCherry-F 5'-ccccgtaatgcagaagaaga-3'
CGCCCTGAAGGGCGAGATCAAGCAGAGGCTGAAGCTGAAGGACGGCGGCCACTACGACGCTGAGGTCAAG
ACCACCTACAAGGCCAAGAAGCCCGTGCAGCTGCCCGGCGCCTACAACGTCAACATCAAGTTGGACATCA
CCTCCCACAACGAGGACTACACCATCGTGGAACAGTACGAACGCGCCGAGGGCCGCCACTCCACCGGCGG
CATGGACGAACTGTACAAGAGTGCTGGTGGTGGAGTGCAGGTGGAAACCATCTCCCCAGGAGACGGGCGC
ACCTTCCCCAAGCGCGGCCAGACCTGCGTGGTGCACTACACCGGGATGCTTGAAGATGGAAAGAAATTTG
ATTCCTCCCGGGACAGAAACAAGCCCTTTAAGTTTATGCTAGGCAAGCAGGAGGTGATCCGAGGCTGGGA
AGAAGGGGTTGCCCAGATGAGTGTGGGTCAGAGAGCCAAACTGACTATATCTCCAGATTATGCCTATGGT
GCCACTGGGCACCCAGGCATCATCCCACCACATGCCACTCTCGTCTTCGATGTGGAGCTTCTAAAACTGG
AAAGTGCTGGTGGTAGTGCTGGTGGTAGTGCTGGTGGTAGTGCTGGTGGTAGTGCTGGTGGTCCTCGAGC
TCAAGCTTCGAATTCAGGATCAGGAGAGGGATCAACCAAGATGAGAAGAGTGGCTGCCCTGGTGGACCTT
GGAACCGGAGGATCAGAGCTCTGACTGCAGGGATCCACCGGATCTAGATAACTGATCATAATCAGCCATA
CCACATTTGTAGA
